>Addgene plasmid #245375 | pFB-CMV-DIO-MTS-roGFP-WPRE | addgene full sequence | sequence record 491312 | Addgene NGS Result
CCTGCAGGCAGCTGCGCGCTCGCTCGCTCACTGAGGCCGCCCGGGCGTCGGGCGACCTTTGGTCGCCCGG
CCTCAGTGAGCGAGCGAGCGCGCAGAGAGGGAGTGGCCAACTCCATCACTAGGGGTTCCTGCGGCCGCAC
GCGTAGTAATCAATTACGGGGTCATTAGTTCATAGCCCATATATGGAGTTCCGCGTTACATAACTTACGG
TAAATGGCCCGCCTGGCTGACCGCCCAACGACCCCCGCCCATTGACGTCAATAATGACGTATGTTCCCAT
AGTAACGCCAATAGGGACTTTCCATTGACGTCAATGGGTGGAGTATTTACGGTAAACTGCCCACTTGGCA
GTACATCAAGTGTATCATATGCCAAGTACGCCCCCTATTGACGTCAATGACGGTAAATGGCCCGCCTGGC
ATTATGCCCAGTACATGACCTTATGGGACTTTCCTACTTGGCAGTACATCTACGTATTAGTCATCGCTAT
TACCATGGTGATGCGGTTTTGGCAGTACATCAATGGGCGTGGATAGCGGTTTGACTCACGGGGATTTCCA
AGTCTCCACCCCATTGACGTCAATGGGAGTTTGTTTTGGCACCAAAATCAACGGGACTTTCCAAAATGTC
GTAACAACTCCGCCCCATTGACGCAAATGGGCGGTAGGCGTGTACGGTGGGAGGTCTATATAAGCAGAGC
TCGTTTAGTGAACCGTCAGATCGCCTGGAGACGCCATCCACGCTGTTTTGACCTCCATAGAAGACACCGG
GACCGATCCAGCCTCCAACCGTCGACTCCGGAATAACTTCGTATAGGATACTTTATACGAAGTTATGCAG
AATGGTAGCTGGATTGTAGCTGCTATTAGCAATATGAAACCTCTTAATAACTTCGTATAGCATACATTAT
ACGAAGTTATGGCGCGCCTTATTACTTGTACAGCTCGTCCATGCCGAGAGTGATCCCGGCGGCGGTCACG
AACTCCAGCAGGACCATGTGATCGCGCTTCTCGTTGGGGTCTTTGCTCAGGGCGGAGCAGGTGCTCAGGT
AGTGGTTGTCGGGCAGCAGCACGGGGCCGTCGCCGATGGGGGTGTTCTGCTGGTAGTGGTCGGCGAGCTG
CACGCTGCCGTCCTCGATGTTGTGGCGGATCTTGAAGTTCACCTTGATGCCGTTCTTCTGCTTGTCGGCC
ATGATATAGACGTTGTGGCAGTTGTAGTTGTACTCCAGCTTGTGCCCCAGGATGTTGCCGTCCTCCTTGA
AGTCGATGCCCTTCAGCTCGATGCGGTTCACCAGGGTGTCGCCCTCGAACTTCACCTCGGCGCGGGTCTT
GTAGTTGCCGTCGTCCTTGAAGAAGATGGTGCGCTCCTGGACGTAGCCTTCGGGCATGGCGGACTTGAAG
AAGTCGTGCCGCTTCATGTGGTCGGGGTAGCGGCTGAAGCACTGCACGCCGTAGGTCAGGGTGGTCACGA
GGGTGGGCCAGGGCACGGGCAGCTTGCCGGTGGTGCTGATGAACTTCAGGGTCAGCTTGCCGTAGGTGGC
ATCGCCCTCGCCCTCGCCGGACACGCTGAACTTGTGGCCGTTTACGTCGCCGTCCAGCTCGACCAGGATG
GGCACCACCCCGGTGAACAGCTCCTCGCCCTTGCTCACCATGATGCCGCTGCGCTTGAAGAAGCGGATGC
TCTGGCGCAGGCTCAGCATGGTGGCGCTAGCATAACTTCGTATAAAGTATCCTATACGAAGTTATTTGCC
TTAACCCAGAAATTATCACTGTTATTCTTTAGAATGGTGCAAAGAATAACTTCGTATAATGTATGCTATA
CGAAGTTATGAATTCGATATCAAGCTTATCGATAATCAACCTCTGGATTACAAAATTTGTGAAAGATTGA
CTGGTATTCTTAACTATGTTGCTCCTTTTACGCTATGTGGATACGCTGCTTTAATGCCTTTGTATCATGC
TATTGCTTCCCGTATGGCTTTCATTTTCTCCTCCTTGTATAAATCCTGGTTGCTGTCTCTTTATGAGGAG
TTGTGGCCCGTTGTCAGGCAACGTGGCGTGGTGTGCACTGTGTTTGCTGACGCAACCCCCACTGGTTGGG
GCATTGCCACCACCTGTCAGCTCCTTTCCGGGACTTTCGCTTTCCCCCTCCCTATTGCCACGGCGGAACT
CATCGCCGCCTGCCTTGCCCGCTGCTGGACAGGGGCTCGGCTGTTGGGCACTGACAATTCCGTGGTGTTG
TCGGGGAAATCATCGTCCTTTCCTTGGCTGCTCGCCTATGTTGCCACCTGGATTCTGCGCGGGACGTCCT
TCTGCTACGTCCCTTCGGCCCTCAATCCAGCGGACCTTCCTTCCCGCGGCCTGCTGCCGGCTCTGCGGCC
TCTTCCGCGTCTTCGCCTTCGCCCTCAGACGAGTCGGATCTCCCTTTGGGCCGCCTCCCCGCATCGATAC
CGAGCGTACCCAATTCGCCCTATAGTGAGTCGTATTACGCGCGCAGCGGCCGACCATGGCCCAACTTGTT
TATTGCAGCTTATAATGGTTACAAATAAAGCAATAGCATCACAAATTTCACAAATAAAGCATTTTTTTCA
CTGCATTCTAGTTGTGGTTTGTCCAAACTCATCAATGTATCTTATCATGTCTGGATCTCCGGACACGTGC
GGACCGAGCGGCCGCAGGAACCCCTAGTGATGGAGTTGGCCACTCCCTCTCTGCGCGCTCGCTCGCTCAC
TGAGGCCGGGCGACCAAAGGTCGCCCGACGCCCGGGCTTTGCCCGGGCGGCCTCAGTGAGCGAGCGAGCG
CGCAGCTGCCTGCAGGTCTGAGACAATAACCCTGATAAATGCTTCAATAATGTAAGCTTGTCGAGAAGTA
CTAGAGGATCATAATCAGCCATACCACATTTGTAGAGGTTTTACTTGCTTTAAAAAACCTCCCACACCTC
CCCCTGAACCTGAAACATAAAATGAATGCAATTGTTGTTGTTAACTTGTTTATTGCAGCTTATAATGGTT
ACAAATAAAGCAATAGCATCACAAATTTCACAAATAAAGCATTTTTTTCACTGCATTCTAGTTGTGGTTT
GTCCAAACTCATCAATGTATCTTATCATGTCTGGATCTGATCACTGATATCGCCTAGGAGATCCGAACCA
GATAAGTGAAATCTAGTTCCAAACTATTTTGTCATTTTTAATTTTCGTATTAGCTTACGACGCTACACCC
AGTTCCCATCTATTTTGTCACTCTTCCCTAAATAATCCTTAAAAACTCCATTTCCACCCCTCCCAGTTCC
CAACTATTTTGTCCGCCCACAGCGGGGCATTTTTCTTCCTGTTATGTTTTTAATCAAACATCCTGCCAAC
TCCATGTGACAAACCGTCATCTTCGGCTACTTTTTCTCTGTCACAGAATGAAAATTTTTCTGTCATCTCT
TCGTTATTAATGTTTGTAATTGACTGAATATCAACGCTTATTTGCAGCCTGAATGGCGAATGGG
[124 nt withheld, positions 3495-3618]
C
[91 nt withheld, positions 3620-3710]
A
[49 nt withheld, positions 3712-3760]
CCTTTGACGTTGGAGTCCACGTTCTT
[37 nt withheld, positions 3787-3823]
ACCCTATCTCGGTCTATTCTTTTGATTTATAAGGGATTTTGCCGATTTCGGCCTATTGGTTAAAAAATGA
GCTGATTTAACAAAAATTTAACGCGAATTTTAACAAAATATTAACGCTTACAATTTAGGTGGCACTTTTC
GGGGAAATGTGCGCGGAACCCCTATTTGTTTATTTTTCTAAATACATTCAAATATGTATCCGCTCATGAG
ACAATAACCCTGATAAATGCTTCAATAATATTGAAAAAGGAAGAGTATGAGTATTCAACATTTCCGTGTC
GCCCTTATTCCCTTTTTTGCGGCATTTTGCCTTCCTGTTTTTGCTCACCCAGAAACGCTGGTGAAAGTAA
AAGATGCTGAAGATCAGTTGGGTGCACGAGTGGGTTACATCGAACTGGATCTCAACAGCGGTAAGATCCT
TGAGAGTTTTCGCCCCGAAGAACGTTTTCCAATGATGAGCACTTTTAAAGTTCTGCTATGTGGCGCGGTA
TTATCCCGTATTGACGCCGGGCAAGAGCAACTCGGTCGCCGCATACACTATTCTCAGAATGACTTGGTTG
AGTACTCACCAGTCACAGAAAAGCATCTTACGGATGGCATGACAGTAAGAGAATTATGCAGTGCTGCCAT
AACCATGAGTGATAACACTGCGGCCAACTTACTTCTGACAACGATCGGAGGACCGAAGGAGCTAACCGCT
TTTTTGCACAACATGGGGGATCATGTAACTCGCCTTGATCGTTGGGAACCGGAGCTGAATGAAGCCATAC
CAAACGACGAGCGTGACACCACGATGCCTGTAGCAATGGCAACAACGTTGCGCAAACTATTAACTGGCGA
ACTACTTACTCTAGCTTCCCGGCAACAATTAATAGACTGGATGGAGGCGGATAAAGTTGCAGGACCACTT
CTGCGCTCGGCCCTTCCGGCTGGCTGGTTTATTGCTGATAAATCTGGAGCCGGTGAGCGTGGGTCTCGCG
GTATCATTGCAGCACTGGGGCCAGATGGTAAGCCCTCCCGTATCGTAGTTATCTACACGACGGGGAGTCA
GGCAACTATGGATGAACGAAATAGACAGATCGCTGAGATAGGTGCCTCACTGATTAAGCATTGGTAACTG
TCAGACCAAGTTTACTCATATATACTTTAGATTGATTTAAAACTTCATTTTTAATTTAAAAGGATCTAGG
TGAAGATCCTTTTTGATAATCTCATGACCAAAATCCCTTAACGTGAGTTTTCGTTCCACTGAGCGTCAGA
CCCCGTAGAAAAGATCAAAGGATCTTCTTGAGATCCTTTTTTTCTGCGCGTAATCTGCTGCTTGCAAACA
AAAAAACCACCGCTACCAGCGGTGGTTTGTTTGCCGGATCAAGAGCTACCAACTCTTTTTCCGAAGGTAA
CTGGCTTCAGCAGAGCGCAGATACCAAATACTGTTCTTCTAGTGTAGCCGTAGTTAGGCCACCACTTCAA
GAACTCTGTAGCACCGCCTACATACCTCGCTCTGCTAATCCTGTTACCAGTGGCTGCTGCCAGTGGCGAT
AAGTCGTGTCTTACCGGGTTGGACTCAAGACGATAGTTACCGGATAAGGCGCAGCGGTCGGGCTGAACGG
GGGGTTCGTGCACACAGCCCAGCTTGGAGCGAACGACCTACACCGAACTGAGATACCTACAGCGTGAGCT
ATGAGAAAGCGCCACGCTTCCCGAAGGGAGAAAGGCGGACAGGTATCCGGTAAGCGGCAGGGTCGGAACA
GGAGAGCGCACGAGGGAGCTTCCAGGGGGAAACGCCTGGTATCTTTATAGTCCTGTCGGGTTTCGCCACC
TCTGACTTGAGCGTCGATTTTTGTGATGCTCGTCAGGGGGGCGGAGCCTATGGAAAAACGCCAGCAACGC
GGCCTTTTTACGGTTCCTGGCCTTTTGCTGGCCTTTTGCTCACATGTTCTTTCCTGCGTTATCCCCTGAT
TCTGTGGATAACCGTATTACCGCCTTTGAGTGAGCTGATACCGCTCGCCGCAGCCGAACGACCGAGCGCA
GCGAGTCAGTGAGCGAGGAAGCGGAAGAGCGCCTGATGCGGTATTTTCTCCTTACGCATCTGTGCGGTAT
TTCACACCGCATAGACCAGCCGCGTAACCTGGCAAAATCGGTTACGGTTGAGTAATAAATGGATGCCCTG
CGTAAGCGGGTGTGGGCGGACAATAAAGTCTTAAACTGAACAAAATAGATCTAAACTATGACAATAAAGT
CTTAAACTAGACAGAATAGTTGTAAACTGAAATCAGTCCAGTTATGCTGTGAAAAAGCATACTGGACTTT
TGTTATGGCTAAAGCAAACTCTTCATTTTCTGAAGTGCAAATTGCCCGTCGTATTAAAGAGGGGCGTGGC
CAAGGGCATGGTAAAGACTATATTCGCGGCGTTGTGACAATTTACCGAACAACTCCGCGGCCGGGAAGCC
GATCTCGGCTTGAACGAATTGTTAGGTGGCGGTACTTGGGTCGATATCAAAGTGCATCACTTCTTCCCGT
ATGCCCAACTTTGTATAGAGAGCCACTGCGGGATCGTCACCGTAATCTGCTTGCACGTAGATCACATAAG
CACCAAGCGCGTTGGCCTCATGCTTGAGGAGATTGATGAGCGCGGTGGCAATGCCCTGCCTCCGGTGCTC
GCCGGAGACTGCGAGATCATAGATATAGATCTCACTACGCGGCTGCTCAAACTTGGGCAGAACGTAAGCC
GCGAGAGCGCCAACAACCGCTTCTTGGTCGAAGGCAGCAAGCGCGATGAATGTCTTACTACGGAGCAAGT
TCCCGAGGTAATCGGAGTCCGGCTGATGTTGGGAGTAGGTGGCTACGTCTCCGAACTCACGACCGAAAAG
ATCAAGAGCAGCCCGCATGGATTTGACTTGGTCAGGGCCGAGCCTACATGTGCGAATGATGCCCATACTT
GAGCCACCTAACTTTGTTTTAGGGCGACTGCCCTGCTGCGTAACATCGTTGCTGCTGCGTAACATCGTTG
CTGCTCCATAACATCAAACATCGACCCACGGCGTAACGCGCTTGCTGCTTGGATGCCCGAGGCATAGACT
GTACAAAAAAACAGTCATAACAAGCCATGAAAACCGCCACTGCGCCGTTACCACCGCTGCGTTCGGTCAA
GGTTCTGGACCAGTTGCGTGAGCGCATACGCTACTTGCATTACAGTTTACGAACCGAACAGGCTTATGTC
AACTGGGTTCGTGCCTTCATCCGTTTCCACGGTGTGCGTCACCCGGCAACCTTGGGCAGCAGCGAAGTCG
AGGCATTTCTGTCCTGGCTGGCGAACGAGCGCAAGGTTTCGGTCTCCACGCATCGTCAGGCATTGGCGGC
CTTGCTGTTCTTCTACGGCAAGGTGCTGTGCACGGATCTGCCCTGGCTTCAGGAGATCGGAAGACCTCGG
CCGTCGCGGCGCTTGCCGGTGGTGCTGACCCCGGATGAAGTGGTTCGCATCCTCGGTTTTCTGGAAGGCG
AGCATCGTTTGTTCGCCCAGGACTCTAGCTATAGTTCTAGTGGTTGGCTACAGCTTGCATG
Features (pLannotate 1.2.2; 31 found; start..end, strand, type, name):
     12..39      +  repeat_region  AAV2 ITR (fragment): inverted terminal repeat of adeno-associated virus serotype 2 inverted
     68..95      +  repeat_region  AAV2 ITR (fragment): inverted terminal repeat of adeno-associated virus serotype 2 inverted
    194..497     +  enhancer       CMV enhancer: human cytomegalovirus immediate early enhancer
    498..701     +  promoter       CMV promoter: human cytomegalovirus (CMV) immediate early promoter
    803..836     +  protein_bind   lox2272: Cre-mediated recombination occurs in the 8-bp core sequence (GGATACTT). lox2272 sites are compatible with each other, but incompatible with loxP or loxN sites (Lee and Saito, 1988). Cre recombinase
    837..886     -  intron         β-globin intron (fragment): internally truncated intron from human β-globin
    887..920     +  protein_bind   loxP: Cre-mediated recombination occurs in the 8-bp core sequence (GCATACAT). Cre recombinase
    932..1651    -  CDS            EGFP: the original enhanced GFP (Yang et al., 1996) mammalian codon-optimized
   1712..1745    -  protein_bind   lox2272: Cre-mediated recombination occurs in the 8-bp core sequence (GGATACTT). lox2272 sites are compatible with each other, but incompatible with loxP or loxN sites (Lee and Saito, 1988). Cre recombinase
   1746..1795    -  intron         β-globin intron (fragment): internally truncated intron from human β-globin
   1796..1829    -  protein_bind   loxP: Cre-mediated recombination occurs in the 8-bp core sequence (GCATACAT). Cre recombinase
   1830..1854    +  misc_feature   MCS (fragment): pBluescript multiple cloning site
   1854..2442    +  misc_feature   WPRE: woodchuck hepatitis virus posttranscriptional regulatory element
   2469..2487    -  promoter       T7 promoter: promoter for bacteriophage T7 RNA polymerase
   2513..2647    +  polyA_signal   SV40 poly(A) signal: SV40 polyadenylation signal
   2676..2816    +  repeat_region  AAV2 ITR: inverted terminal repeat of adeno-associated virus serotype 2 inverted
   2819..2851    +  promoter       AmpR promoter (fragment): bla
   2877..2960    +  CDS            large T antigen (fragment): large T antigen from SV40 (simian virus 40)
   2983..3117    +  polyA_signal   SV40 poly(A) signal: SV40 polyadenylation signal
   3146..3311    -  mobile_element Tn7L: mini-Tn7 element (left end of the Tn7 transposon) Tn7
   3474..3490    +  CDS            lacZα (fragment): LacZα fragment of β-galactosidase; lacZ fragment
   3495..3949    +  rep_origin     f1 ori (sequence partly withheld): f1 bacteriophage origin of replication; arrow indicates direction of (+) strand synthesis
   3975..4079    +  promoter       AmpR promoter: bla
   4080..4940    +  CDS            AmpR: β-lactamase; bla; confers resistance to ampicillin, carbenicillin, and related antibiotics
   5111..5699    +  rep_origin     ori: high-copy-number ColE1/pMB1/pBR322/pUC origin of replication
   5885..5936    -  misc_feature   bom (fragment): basis of mobility region from pBR322
   6004..6228    -  mobile_element Tn7R: mini-Tn7 element (right end of the Tn7 transposon) Tn7
   6295..6828    -  CDS            GmR: gentamycin acetyltransferase; aacC1; confers resistance to gentamycin
   7017..7045    -  promoter       Pc promoter: intI1 (promoter lies within the coding sequence); class 1 integron promoter
   7023..7370    -  CDS            YPR2_ECOLX (fragment): Protein predicted: Swiss-Prot protein existence level 4. From Escherichia coli.
   7375..8       -  misc_feature   MCS (fragment) (across the origin): pUC18/19 multiple cloning site
