[The description below was written by a language model from this plasmid's Addgene catalogue record and pLannotate feature annotations shown in this document.]
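Description:
pFB-CMV-DIO-MTS-roGFP-WPRE is an AAV transfer plasmid of about 7.4 kb built on the Virovek pFB backbone, a pFastBac-type shuttle vector. The AAV2 inverted terminal repeats that bracket the expression cassette lie between mini-Tn7 ends (Tn7L and Tn7R), together with a gentamicin resistance gene. This arrangement allows the ITR-flanked genome to be transposed into a baculovirus bacmid for AAV production in insect cells, although the record does not state the production route used. In bacteria the plasmid replicates from a high-copy ColE1/pUC-type origin and is selected with ampicillin through the bla gene; an f1 origin is also present. The left ITR is annotated only as short fragments, which may reflect the difficulty of sequencing and annotating these repeats rather than a true truncation.

The payload is a redox-sensitive GFP (roGFP, annotated by similarity as EGFP) fused at its N terminus to the mitochondrial targeting sequence of S. pombe cytochrome c oxidase subunit IV, which directs the sensor into mitochondria. The coding sequence sits in reverse orientation downstream of the CMV enhancer and promoter. It is flanked by paired lox2272 and loxP sites in opposing orientations, the double-floxed inverted (DIO) configuration. Without Cre, no sense transcript is produced. Cre recombination inverts the cassette and then excises one site of each pair, locking it in the forward orientation so that CMV drives expression. A WPRE enhances transcript stability and expression, and an SV40 polyadenylation signal terminates the message.

The construct is intended for Cre-dependent, cell-type-restricted measurement of mitochondrial redox state. The associated work concerns pedunculopontine cholinergic neurons.
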