Addgene plasmid #245375: pFB-CMV-DIO-MTS-roGFP-WPRE
Purpose: Cre-dependent expression of a green fluorescent protein biosensor to determine mitochondrial cellular reduction-oxidation (redox) states.
Depositing lab: D. James Surmeier. Depositing organization: Northwestern University. Publication: Feed-forward metabotropic signaling by Cav1 Ca(2+) channels supports pacemaking in pedunculopontine cholinergic neurons. Tubert C, Zampese E, Pancani T, Tkatch T, Surmeier DJ. Neurobiol Dis. 2023 Nov;188:106328. doi: 10.1016/j.nbd.2023.106328. Epub 2023 Oct 16. PubMed 37852390.
Backbone
  Vector backbone: pFB
  Backbone manufacturer: Virovek
  Backbone size w/o insert (bp): 4838
  Total vector size (bp): 7381
  Vector type: Mammalian Expression, AAV
Growth in bacteria
  Bacterial resistance: Ampicillin, 100 μg/mL
  Growth temperature: 37°C
  Growth strain: NEB Stable
  Copy number: Unknown
Gene/Insert
  Gene/Insert name: roGFP
  Species: Synthetic
  Insert size (bp): 2543
  Promoter: CMV
  Tag / fusion protein: mitochondrial-targeting sequence of the S. pombe cytochrome c oxidase subunit IV (cox4) (N terminal on insert)
  Cloning method: Unknown
  Sequencing primers: 5′ CGCAAATGGGCGGTAGGCGTG; 3′ GAAATTTGTGATGCTATTGC
Terms and licenses: Academic/Nonprofit Terms; Industry Terms: Not Available to Industry
How to cite: pFB-CMV-DIO-MTS-roGFP-WPRE was a gift from D. James Surmeier (Addgene plasmid # 245375 ; http://n2t.net/addgene:245375 ; RRID:Addgene_245375)
