>Addgene plasmid #245375 | pFB-CMV-DIO-MTS-roGFP-WPRE | depositor partial sequence | sequence record 482464 | insert sequence
CCTGCAGGCAGCTGCGCGCTCGCTCGCTCACTGAGGCCGCCCGGGCGTCGGGCGACCTTTGGTCGCCCGG
CCTCAGTGAGCGAGCGAGCGCGCAGAGAGGGAGTGGCCAACTCCATCACTAGGGGTTCCTGCGGCCGCAC
GCGTAGTAATCAATTACGGGGTCATTAGTTCATAGCCCATATATGGAGTTCCGCGTTACATAACTTACGG
TAAATGGCCCGCCTGGCTGACCGCCCAACGACCCCCGCCCATTGACGTCAATAATGACGTATGTTCCCAT
AGTAACGCCAATAGGGACTTTCCATTGACGTCAATGGGTGGAGTATTTACGGTAAACTGCCCACTTGGCA
GTACATCAAGTGTATCATATGCCAAGTACGCCCCCTATTGACGTCAATGACGGTAAATGGCCCGCCTGGC
ATTATGCCCAGTACATGACCTTATGGGACTTTCCTACTTGGCAGTACATCTACGTATTAGTCATCGCTAT
TACCATGGTGATGCGGTTTTGGCAGTACATCAATGGGCGTGGATAGCGGTTTGACTCACGGGGATTTCCA
AGTCTCCACCCCATTGACGTCAATGGGAGTTTGTTTTGGCACCAAAATCAACGGGACTTTCCAAAATGTC
GTAACAACTCCGCCCCATTGACGCAAATGGGCGGTAGGCGTGTACGGTGGGAGGTCTATATAAGCAGAGC
TCGTTTAGTGAACCGTCAGATCGCCTGGAGACGCCATCCACGCTGTTTTGACCTCCATAGAAGACACCGG
GACCGATCCAGCCTCCAACCGTCGACTCCGGAATAACTTCGTATAGGATACTTTATACGAAGTTATGCAG
AATGGTAGCTGGATTGTAGCTGCTATTAGCAATATGAAACCTCTTAATAACTTCGTATAGCATACATTAT
ACGAAGTTATGGCGCGCCTTACTTGTACAGCTCGTCCATGCCGAGAGTGATCCCGGCGGCGGTCACGAAC
TCCAGCAGGACCATGTGATCGCGCTTCTCGTTGGGGTCTTTGCTCAGGGCGGAGCAGGTGCTCAGGTAGT
GGTTGTCGGGCAGCAGCACGGGGCCGTCGCCGATGGGGGTGTTCTGCTGGTAGTGGTCGGCGAGCTGCAC
GCTGCCGTCCTCGATGTTGTGGCGGATCTTGAAGTTCACCTTGATGCCGTTCTTCTGCTTGTCGGCCATG
ATATAGACGTTGTGGCAGTTGTAGTTGTACTCCAGCTTGTGCCCCAGGATGTTGCCGTCCTCCTTGAAGT
CGATGCCCTTCAGCTCGATGCGGTTCACCAGGGTGTCGCCCTCGAACTTCACCTCGGCGCGGGTCTTGTA
GTTGCCGTCGTCCTTGAAGAAGATGGTGCGCTCCTGGACGTAGCCTTCGGGCATGGCGGACTTGAAGAAG
TCGTGCCGCTTCATGTGGTCGGGGTAGCGGCTGAAGCACTGCACGCCGTAGGTCAGGGTGGTCACGAGGG
TGGGCCAGGGCACGGGCAGCTTGCCGGTGGTGCTGATGAACTTCAGGGTCAGCTTGCCGTAGGTGGCATC
GCCCTCGCCCTCGCCGGACACGCTGAACTTGTGGCCGTTTACGTCGCCGTCCAGCTCGACCAGGATGGGC
ACCACCCCGGTGAACAGCTCCTCGCCCTTGCTCACCATGATGCCGCTGCGCTTGAAGAAGCGGATGCTCT
GGCGCAGGCTCAGCATGGTGGCGCTAGCATAACTTCGTATAAAGTATCCTATACGAAGTTATTTGCCTTA
ACCCAGAAATTATCACTGTTATTCTTTAGAATGGTGCAAAGAATAACTTCGTATAATGTATGCTATACGA
AGTTATGAATTCGATATCAAGCTTATCGATAATCAACCTCTGGATTACAAAATTTGTGAAAGATTGACTG
GTATTCTTAACTATGTTGCTCCTTTTACGCTATGTGGATACGCTGCTTTAATGCCTTTGTATCATGCTAT
TGCTTCCCGTATGGCTTTCATTTTCTCCTCCTTGTATAAATCCTGGTTGCTGTCTCTTTATGAGGAGTTG
TGGCCCGTTGTCAGGCAACGTGGCGTGGTGTGCACTGTGTTTGCTGACGCAACCCCCACTGGTTGGGGCA
TTGCCACCACCTGTCAGCTCCTTTCCGGGACTTTCGCTTTCCCCCTCCCTATTGCCACGGCGGAACTCAT
CGCCGCCTGCCTTGCCCGCTGCTGGACAGGGGCTCGGCTGTTGGGCACTGACAATTCCGTGGTGTTGTCG
GGGAAATCATCGTCCTTTCCTTGGCTGCTCGCCTATGTTGCCACCTGGATTCTGCGCGGGACGTCCTTCT
GCTACGTCCCTTCGGCCCTCAATCCAGCGGACCTTCCTTCCCGCGGCCTGCTGCCGGCTCTGCGGCCTCT
TCCGCGTCTTCGCCTTCGCCCTCAGACGAGTCGGATCTCCCTTTGGGCCGCCTCCCCGCATCGATACCGA
GCGTACCCAATTCGCCCTATAGTGAGTCGTATTACGCGCGCAGCGGCCGACCATGGCCCAACTTGTTTAT
TGCAGCTTATAATGGTTACAAATAAAGCAATAGCATCACAAATTTCACAAATAAAGCATTTTTTTCACTG
CATTCTAGTTGTGGTTTGTCCAAACTCATCAATGTATCTTATCATGTCTGGATCTCCGGACCACGTGCGG
ACCGAGCGGCCGCAGGAACCCCTAGTGATGGAGTTGGCCACTCCCTCTCTGCGCGCTCGCTCGCTCACTG
AGGCCGGGCGACCAAAGGTCGCCCGACGCCCGGGCTTTGCCCGGGCGGCCTCAGTGAGCGAGCGAGCGCG
CAGCTGCCTGCAGG
